Addgene plasmid #31293: pQStrep2-CRYM
Depositing lab: Konrad Buessow. Depositing organization: Max Planck Institute for Molecular Genetics. Publication: Structural genomics of human proteins--target selection and generation of a public catalogue of expression clones. Bussow K, Scheich C, Sievert V, Harttig U, Schultz J, Simon B, Bork P, Lehrach H, Heinemann U. Microb Cell Fact. 2005 Jul 5;4:21. doi: 10.1186/1475-2859-4-21. PubMed 15998469.
Backbone
  Vector backbone: pQStrep2
  Backbone size w/o insert (bp): 3460
  Modifications to backbone: GenBank: AY028642
  Vector type: Bacterial Expression
Growth in bacteria
  Bacterial resistance: Ampicillin, 100 μg/mL
  Growth temperature: 37°C
  Growth strain: DH5alpha
  Copy number: Unknown
Gene/Insert
  Gene/Insert name: crystallin, mu (alt names: CRYM; PSFEp758B0810)
  Species: H. sapiens (human)
  Insert size (bp): 1011
  GenBank ID: DQ000499
  Entrez Gene: CRYM (a.k.a. DFNA40, THBP)
  Tag / fusion protein: His (N terminal on backbone); TEV (N terminal on backbone)
  Cloning method: Restriction Enzyme; 5′ cloning site BamHI (not destroyed); 3′ cloning site NotI (not destroyed)
  Sequencing primers: 5′ TGAGCGGATAACAATTTCACACAG; 3′ GGCAACCGAGCGTTCTGAAC
Terms and licenses: Academic/Nonprofit Terms; Industry Terms: Not Available to Industry
How to cite: pQStrep2-CRYM was a gift from Konrad Buessow (Addgene plasmid # 31293 ; http://n2t.net/addgene:31293 ; RRID:Addgene_31293)
