[The description below was written by a language model from this plasmid's Addgene catalogue record and pLannotate feature annotations shown in this document.]
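Description:
pQStrep2-CRYM is a bacterial expression plasmid that carries human mu-crystallin (CRYM, also known as THBP) in the pQStrep2 backbone. It comes from a structural genomics effort that produced a public catalogue of human protein expression clones. The plasmid is propagated in E. coli through a ColE1/pMB1-type origin and selected with ampicillin via a β-lactamase gene under its own promoter. The annotation also finds a pBR322 bom region and a small rop fragment. Downstream of the expression cassette sits a chloramphenicol acetyltransferase coding sequence preceded by only a fragment of its promoter and followed by the rrnB T1 terminator. The catalogue lists ampicillin as the only resistance, so the record does not indicate whether the cat gene is functional.

Expression is driven by the bacteriophage T5 promoter, which is recognised by E. coli RNA polymerase. It is controlled by lac operator sequences, so transcription is repressed by LacI and induced with IPTG. No lacI gene is annotated on the plasmid, so the repressor would have to come from the host or another plasmid. The CRYM open reading frame was cloned between BamHI and NotI sites, both of which are retained. It is preceded by an N-terminal His tag and followed by a C-terminal Strep-tag II, with the lambda t0 terminator ending the transcript. The catalogue also lists an N-terminal TEV protease site for tag removal, although the feature table does not annotate one, and it does not mention the Strep tag. The two tags allow sequential affinity purification, which enriches for full-length protein. The construct is suited to producing recombinant CRYM, a ketimine reductase and thyroid hormone-binding protein, for structural or biochemical studies.
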