Features (pLannotate 1.2.2; 14 found; start..end, strand, type, name):
     10..54      +  promoter       T5 promoter: bacteriophage T5 promoter for E. coli RNA polymerase, with embedded lac operator
     62..78      +  protein_bind   lac operator: The lac repressor binds to the lac operator to inhibit transcription in E. coli. This inhibition can be relieved by adding lactose or isopropyl-β-D-thiogalactopyranoside (IPTG). lac repressor encoded by lacI
    127..144     +  CDS            7xHis (fragment): 6xHis affinity tag
    151..1089    +  CDS            CRYM: CRYM_HUMAN - Also known as THBP. Experimental evidence at protein level: Swiss-Prot protein existence level 1. Specifically catalyzes the reduction of imine bonds in brain substrates that may include cystathionine ketimine (CysK) and lanthionine ketimine (LK). Binds thyroid hormone which is a strong reversible inhibitor. Presumably involved in the regulation of the free intracellular concentration of triiodothyronine and access to its nuclear receptors. From Homo sapiens (Human).
   1105..1127    +  CDS            Strep-Tag II (fragment): peptide that binds Strep-Tactin®, an engineered form of streptavidin
   1151..1245    +  terminator     lambda t0 terminator: transcription terminator from phage lambda
   1260..1288    +  promoter       cat promoter (fragment): promoter of the E. coli cat gene encoding chloramphenicol acetyltransferase
   1289..1945    +  CDS            cat: CAT_ECOLX - Experimental evidence at protein level: Swiss-Prot protein existence level 1. This enzyme is an effector of chloramphenicol resistance in bacteria. From Escherichia coli. This protein is used as a marker in many commonly used cloning vectors, such as pACYC184.
   2013..2099    +  terminator     rrnB T1 terminator: Escherichia coli rrnB; transcription terminator T1 from the E. coli rrnB gene
   2112..2153    +  CDS            rop (fragment): Rop protein, which maintains plasmids at low copy number; rop
   2255..2395    +  misc_feature   bom: basis of mobility region from pBR322
   2581..3169    -  rep_origin     ori: high-copy-number ColE1/pMB1/pBR322/pUC origin of replication
   3340..4200    -  CDS            AmpR: β-lactamase; bla; confers resistance to ampicillin, carbenicillin, and related antibiotics
   4201..4305    -  promoter       AmpR promoter: bla
>Addgene plasmid #31293 | pQStrep2-CRYM | depositor full sequence | sequence record 14341 | Author sequence
CTCGAGAAATCATAAAAAATTTATTTGCTTTGTGAGCGGATAACAATTATAATAGATTCAATTGTGAGCG
GATAACAATTTCACACAGAATTCATTAAAGAGGAGAAATTAACTATGAGAGGATCGCATCACCATCACCA
TCACGGATCCAGCCGGGTACCAGCGTTCCTGAGCGCGGCCGAGGTGGAGGAACACCTCCGCAGCTCCAGC
CTCCTCATCCCGCCTCTAGAGACGGCCCTGGCCAACTTCTCCAGCGGTCCCGAAGGAGGGGTCATGCAGC
CCGTGCGCACCGTGGTGCCGGTGACCAAGCACAGGGGCTACCTGGGGGTCATGCCCGCCTACAGTGCTGC
AGAGGATGCACTGACCACCAAGTTGGTCACCTTCTACGAGGACCGCGGCATCACCTCGGTCGTCCCTTCC
CACCAGGCTACTGTGCTACTCTTTGAGCCCAGCAATGGCACCCTGCTGGCGGTCATGGATGGAAATGTCA
TAACTGCAAAGAGAACAGCTGCAGTTTCTGCCATTGCCACCAAGTTTCTGAAACCTCCCAGCAGTGAAGT
GCTGTGCATCCTTGGGGCTGGGGTCCAGGCCTACAGCCATTATGAGATCTTCACAGAGCAGTTCTCCTTT
AAGGAGGTGAGGATATGGAACCGCACCAAAGAAAATGCAGAGAAGTTTGCAGACACAGTGCAAGGAGAGG
TACGGGTCTGTTCTTCGGTCCAGGAGGCTGTGGCAGGTGCAGATGTGATCATCACAGTCACCCTGGCAAC
AGAGCCCATTTTGTTTGGTGAATGGGTGAAGCCAGGGGCTCACATCAATGCTGTTGGAGCCAGCAGACCT
GACTGGAGAGAACTGGATGATGAGCTCATGAAAGAAGCTGTGCTGTACGTGGATTCCCAGGAGGCTGCCC
TGAAGGAGTCTGGAGATGTCCTGCTGTCAGGGGCCGAGATCTTTGCTGAGCTGGGAGAAGTGATTAAGGG
AGTGAAACCAGCCCACTGTGAGAAGACCACGGTGTTCAAGTCTTTGGGAATGGCAGTGGAAGACACAGTT
GCAGCCAAACTCATCTATGATTCCTGGTCATCTGGTAAAGCGGCCGCGGCCGCTTGGAGCCACCCGCAGT
TCGAAAAATAAGCTTAATTAGCTGAGCTTGGACTCCTGTTGATAGATCCAGTAATGACCTCAGAACTCCA
TCTGGATTTGTTCAGAACGCTCGGTTGCCGCCGGGCGTTTTTTATTGGTGAGAATCCAAGCTAGCTTGGC
GAGATTTTCAGGAGCTAAGGAAGCTAAAATGGAGAAAAAAATCACTGGATATACCACCGTTGATATATCC
CAATGGCATCGTAAAGAACATTTTGAGGCATTTCAGTCAGTTGCTCAATGTACCTATAACCAGACCGTTC
AGCTGGATATTACGGCCTTTTTAAAGACCGTAAAGAAAAATAAGCACAAGTTTTATCCGGCCTTTATTCA
CATTCTTGCCCGCCTGATGAATGCTCATCCGGAATTTCGTATGGCAATGAAAGACGGTGAGCTGGTGATA
TGGGATAGTGTTCACCCTTGTTACACCGTTTTCCATGAGCAAACTGAAACGTTTTCATCGCTCTGGAGTG
AATACCACGACGATTTCCGGCAGTTTCTACACATATATTCGCAAGATGTGGCGTGTTACGGTGAAAACCT
GGCCTATTTCCCTAAAGGGTTTATTGAGAATATGTTTTTCGTCTCAGCCAATCCCTGGGTGAGTTTCACC
AGTTTTGATTTAAACGTGGCCAATATGGACAACTTCTTCGCCCCCGTTTTCACCATGGGCAAATATTATA
CGCAAGGCGACAAGGTGCTGATGCCGCTGGCGATTCAGGTTCATCATGCCGTCTGTGATGGCTTCCATGT
CGGCAGAATGCTTAATGAATTACAACAGTACTGCGATGAGTGGCAGGGCGGGGCGTAATTTTTTTAAGGC
AGTTATTGGTGCCCTTAAACGCCTGGGGTAATGACTCTCTAGCTTGAGGCATCAAATAAAACGAAAGGCT
CAGTCGAAAGACTGGGCCTTTCGTTTTATCTGTTGTTTGTCGGTGAACGCTCTCCTGAGTAGGACAAATC
CGCCGCTCTAGAGCTGCCTCGCGCGTTTCGGTGATGACGGTGAAAACCTCTGACACATGCAGCTCCCGGA
GACGGTCACAGCTTGTCTGTAAGCGGATGCCGGGAGCAGACAAGCCCGTCAGGGCGCGTCAGCGGGTGTT
GGCGGGTGTCGGGGCGCAGCCATGACCCAGTCACGTAGCGATAGCGGAGTGTATACTGGCTTAACTATGC
GGCATCAGAGCAGATTGTACTGAGAGTGCACCATATGCGGTGTGAAATACCGCACAGATGCGTAAGGAGA
AAATACCGCATCAGGCGCTCTTCCGCTTCCTCGCTCACTGACTCGCTGCGCTCGGTCTGTCGGCTGCGGC
GAGCGGTATCAGCTCACTCAAAGGCGGTAATACGGTTATCCACAGAATCAGGGGATAACGCAGGAAAGAA
CATGTGAGCAAAAGGCCAGCAAAAGGCCAGGAACCGTAAAAAGGCCGCGTTGCTGGCGTTTTTCCATAGG
CTCCGCCCCCCTGACGAGCATCACAAAAATCGACGCTCAAGTCAGAGGTGGCGAAACCCGACAGGACTAT
AAAGATACCAGGCGTTTCCCCCTGGAAGCTCCCTCGTGCGCTCTCCTGTTCCGACCCTGCCGCTTACCGG
ATACCTGTCCGCCTTTCTCCCTTCGGGAAGCGTGGCGCTTTCTCAATGCTCACGCTGTAGGTATCTCAGT
TCGGTGTAGGTCGTTCGCTCCAAGCTGGGCTGTGTGCACGAACCCCCCGTTCAGCCCGACCGCTGCGCCT
TATCCGGTAACTATCGTCTTGAGTCCAACCCGGTAAGACACGACTTATCGCCACTGGCAGCAGCCACTGG
TAACAGGATTAGCAGAGCGAGGTATGTAGGCGGTGCTACAGAGTTCTTGAAGTGGTGGCCTAACTACGGC
TACACTAGAAGGACAGTATTTGGTATCTGCGCTCTGCTGAAGCCAGTTACCTTCGGAAAAAGAGTTGGTA
GCTCTTGATCCGGCAAACAAACCACCGCTGGTAGCGGTGGTTTTTTTGTTTGCAAGCAGCAGATTACGCG
CAGAAAAAAAGGATCTCAAGAAGATCCTTTGATCTTTTCTACGGGGTCTGACGCTCAGTGGAACGAAAAC
TCACGTTAAGGGATTTTGGTCATGAGATTATCAAAAAGGATCTTCACCTAGATCCTTTTAAATTAAAAAT
GAAGTTTTAAATCAATCTAAAGTATATATGAGTAAACTTGGTCTGACAGTTACCAATGCTTAATCAGTGA
GGCACCTATCTCAGCGATCTGTCTATTTCGTTCATCCATAGCTGCCTGACTCCCCGTCGTGTAGATAACT
ACGATACGGGAGGGCTTACCATCTGGCCCCAGTGCTGCAATGATACCGCGAGACCCACGCTCACCGGCTC
CAGATTTATCAGCAATAAACCAGCCAGCCGGAAGGGCCGAGCGCAGAAGTGGTCCTGCAACTTTATCCGC
CTCCATCCAGTCTATTAATTGTTGCCGGGAAGCTAGAGTAAGTAGTTCGCCAGTTAATAGTTTGCGCAAC
GTTGTTGCCATTGCTACAGGCATCGTGGTGTCACGCTCGTCGTTTGGTATGGCTTCATTCAGCTCCGGTT
CCCAACGATCAAGGCGAGTTACATGATCCCCCATGTTGTGCAAAAAAGCGGTTAGCTCCTTCGGTCCTCC
GATCGTTGTCAGAAGTAAGTTGGCCGCAGTGTTATCACTCATGGTTATGGCAGCACTGCATAATTCTCTT
ACTGTCATGCCATCCGTAAGATGCTTTTCTGTGACTGGTGAGTACTCAACCAAGTCATTCTGAGAATAGT
GTATGCGGCGACCGAGTTGCTCTTGCCCGGCGTCAATACGGGATAATACCGCGCCACATAGCAGAACTTT
AAAAGTGCTCATCATTGGAAAACGTTCTTCGGGGCGAAAACTCTCAAGGATCTTACCGCTGTTGAGATCC
AGTTCGATGTAACCCACTCGTGCACCCAACTGATCTTCAGCATCTTTTACTTTCACCAGCGTTTCTGGGT
GAGCAAAAACAGGAAGGCAAAATGCCGCAAAAAAGGGAATAAGGGCGACACGGAAATGTTGAATACTCAT
ACTCTTCCTTTTTCAATATTATTGAAGCATTTATCAGGGTTATTGTCTCATGAGCGGATACATATTTGAA
TGTATTTAGAAAAATAAACAAATAGGGGTTCCGCGCACATTTCCCCGAAAAGTGCCACCTGACGTCTAAG
AAACCATTATTATCATGACATTAACCTATAAAAATAGGCGTATCACGAGGCCCTTTCGTCTTCAC
