>Addgene plasmid #31293 | pQStrep2-CRYM | addgene partial sequence | sequence record 55836 | pQE-Fwd 5'-CCCGAAAAGTGCCACCTG-3'
TTAACCTATAAAAATAGGCGTATCACGAGGCCCTTTCGTCTTCACCTCGAGAAATCATAAAAAATTTATT
TGCTTTGTGAGCGGATAACAATTATAATAGATTCAATTGTGAGCGGATAACAATTTCACACAGAATTCAT
TAAAGAGGAGAAATTAACTATGAGAGGATCGCATCACCATCACCATCACGGATCCAGCCGGGTACCAGCG
TTCCTGAGCGCGGCCGAGGTGGAGGAACACCTCCGCAGCTCCAGCCTCCTCATCCCGCCTCTAGAGACGG
CCCTGGCCAACTTCTCCAGCGGTCCCGAAGGAGGGGTCATGCAGCCCGTGCGCACCGTGGTGCCGGTGAC
CAAGCACAGGGGCTACCTGGGGGTCATGCCCGCCTACAGTGCTGCAGAGGATGCACTGACCACCAAGTTG
GTCACCTTCTACGAGGACCGCGGCATCACCTCGGTCGTCCCTTCCCACCAGGCTACTGTGCTACTCTTTG
AGCCCAGCAATGGCACCCTGCTGGCGGTCATGGATGGAAATGTCATAACTGCAAAGAGAACAGCTGCAGT
TTCTGCCATTGCCACCAAGTTTCTGAAACCTCCCAGCAGTGAAGTGCTGTGCATCCTTGGGGCTGGGGTC
CAGGCCTACAGCCATTATGAGATCTTCACAGAGCAGTTCTCCTTTAAGGAGGTGAGGATATGGAACCGCA
CCAAAGAAAATGCAGAGAAGTTTGCAGACACAGTGCAAGGAGAGGTACGGGTCTGTTCTTCGGTCCAGGA
GGCTGTGGCAGGTGCAGATG
